Addgene plasmid #171083: pETDuet-TFIIE
Purpose: Co-expresses human TFIIE. The resulting plasmid was used to generate a single expression construct encoding 2 subunits, with His-tag on TF2E1.Originally from MN Gonzalez, was submitted with permission
Depositing lab: Joan Conaway. Depositing organization: Stowers Institute for Medical Research. Publication: Elongin functions as a loading factor for Mediator at ATF6alpha-regulated ER stress response genes. He Y, Sato S, Tomomori-Sato C, Chen S, Goode ZH, Conaway JW, Conaway RC. Proc Natl Acad Sci U S A. 2021 Sep 28;118(39):e2108751118. doi: 10.1073/pnas.2108751118. PubMed 34544872.
Backbone
  Vector backbone: pETDuet-1
  Backbone size w/o insert (bp): 5336
  Total vector size (bp): 7532
  Vector type: Bacterial Expression
Growth in bacteria
  Bacterial resistance: Ampicillin, 100 μg/mL
  Growth temperature: 37°C
  Growth strain: DH5alpha
  Copy number: Low Copy
Gene/Insert 1
  Gene/Insert name: TF2E1
  Species: H. sapiens (human)
  Insert size (bp): 1320
  GenBank ID: NM_005513.2
  Entrez Gene: GTF2E1 (a.k.a. FE, TF2E1, TFIIE-A)
  Promoter: T7 promoter
  Tag / fusion protein: His (N terminal on backbone)
  Cloning method: Restriction Enzyme; 5′ cloning site EcoRI (destroyed during cloning); 3′ cloning site SalI (destroyed during cloning)
  Sequencing primers: 5′ ATGCGTCCGGCGTAGA; 3′ GATTATGCGGCCGTGTACAA
Gene/Insert 2
  Gene/Insert name: TF2E2
  Species: H. sapiens (human)
  Insert size (bp): 876
  GenBank ID: NM_002095.5
  Entrez Gene: GTF2E2 (a.k.a. FE, TF2E2, TFIIE-B, TTD6)
  Promoter: T7 promoter
  Cloning method: Restriction Enzyme; 5′ cloning site NdeI (not destroyed); 3′ cloning site XhoI (not destroyed)
  Sequencing primers: 5′ TTGTACACGGCCGCATAATC; 3′ GCTAGTTATTGCTCAGCGG
Terms and licenses: Academic/Nonprofit Terms; Industry Terms: Not Available to Industry
How to cite: pETDuet-TFIIE was a gift from Joan Conaway (Addgene plasmid # 171083 ; http://n2t.net/addgene:171083 ; RRID:Addgene_171083)
