[The description below was written by a language model from this plasmid's Addgene catalogue record and pLannotate feature annotations shown in this document.]
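Description:
pETDuet-TFIIE is a bacterial co-expression plasmid built on the pETDuet-1 backbone, designed to produce both subunits of the human general transcription factor TFIIE from a single vector in E. coli. It is propagated under ampicillin selection (β-lactamase with its own promoter) and replicates from a ColE1/pBR322-type origin accompanied by the bom region and the rop gene, consistent with the catalogue's low-copy designation. An f1 origin is also present, and short tetracycline-resistance fragments annotated near lacI are non-functional pBR322-derived remnants of the backbone. The catalogue lists a total size of 7,532 bp, whereas the sequenced record is 7,583 nt, a small discrepancy the record does not explain.

The payload consists of two tandem expression units in the same orientation. In the first, a T7 promoter with an adjacent lac operator and a T7 gene 10 ribosome binding site drive GTF2E1 (TF2E1, the TFIIE alpha subunit), which according to the catalogue carries an N-terminal His tag supplied by the backbone. The tag itself is not annotated in the feature table. A second T7 promoter/lac operator drives GTF2E2 (TF2E2, the beta subunit), cloned between NdeI and XhoI with no tag listed. An S-Tag fragment lies downstream of this gene, but the record does not indicate that it is fused to the protein. A single T7 terminator follows both units. The plasmid-borne lacI supplies lac repressor, so expression requires a host providing T7 RNA polymerase and is inducible with IPTG. Tagging only one subunit would allow the heterodimeric complex to be recovered by metal-affinity purification, yielding recombinant TFIIE, a factor that recruits TFIIH to the RNA polymerase II initiation complex.
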