Features (pLannotate 1.2.2; 22 found; start..end, strand, type, name):
      3..27      +  protein_bind   lac operator: The lac repressor binds to the lac operator to inhibit transcription in E. coli. This inhibition can be relieved by adding lactose or isopropyl-β-D-thiogalactopyranoside (IPTG). lac repressor encoded by lacI
     42..64      +  RBS            RBS: efficient ribosome binding site from bacteriophage T7 gene 10 (Olins and Rangwala, 1989)
    143..1459    +  CDS            GTF2E1 (sequence withheld): T2EA_HUMAN - Also known as TF2E1. Experimental evidence at protein level: Swiss-Prot protein existence level 1. Recruits TFIIH to the initiation complex and stimulates the RNA polymerase II C-terminal domain kinase and DNA-dependent ATPase activities of TFIIH. Both TFIIH and TFIIE are required for promoter clearance by RNA polymerase. From Homo sapiens (Human).
   1528..1546    +  promoter       T7 promoter: promoter for bacteriophage T7 RNA polymerase
   1547..1571    +  protein_bind   lac operator: The lac repressor binds to the lac operator to inhibit transcription in E. coli. This inhibition can be relieved by adding lactose or isopropyl-β-D-thiogalactopyranoside (IPTG). lac repressor encoded by lacI
   1638..2510    +  CDS            GTF2E2: T2EB_HUMAN - Also known as TF2E2. Experimental evidence at protein level: Swiss-Prot protein existence level 1. Recruits TFIIH to the initiation complex and stimulates the RNA polymerase II C-terminal domain kinase and DNA-dependent ATPase activities of TFIIH. Both TFIIH and TFIIE are required for promoter clearance by RNA polymerase. From Homo sapiens (Human).
   2532..2573    +  CDS            S-Tag (fragment): affinity and epitope tag derived from pancreatic ribonuclease A
   2603..2620    +  CDS            SET1 (fragment): solubility-enhancement tag derived from T7 phage gene 10B
   2628..2675    +  terminator     T7 terminator: transcription terminator for bacteriophage T7 RNA polymerase
   2712..3167    +  rep_origin     f1 ori (sequence partly withheld): f1 bacteriophage origin of replication; arrow indicates direction of (+) strand synthesis
   3282..4142    -  CDS            AmpR: β-lactamase; bla; confers resistance to ampicillin, carbenicillin, and related antibiotics
   4143..4235    -  promoter       AmpR promoter: bla
   4316..4904    +  rep_origin     ori: high-copy-number ColE1/pMB1/pBR322/pUC origin of replication
   5090..5229    -  misc_feature   bom: basis of mobility region from pBR322
   5331..5522    -  CDS            rop: Rop protein, which maintains plasmids at low copy number; rop
   5539..5919    +  CDS            YPB1_ECOLX: Protein predicted: Swiss-Prot protein existence level 4. From Escherichia coli.
   5981..6045    -  CDS            TcR (fragment): tetracycline efflux protein; tet; confers resistance to tetracycline
   6060..6081    -  protein_bind   CAP binding site: CAP binding activates transcription in the presence of cAMP. E. coli catabolite activator protein
   6094..7176    -  CDS            lacI: lac repressor; lacI; The lac repressor binds to the lac operator to inhibit transcription in E. coli. This inhibition can be relieved by adding lactose or isopropyl-β-D-thiogalactopyranoside (IPTG).
   7177..7254    -  promoter       lacI promoter: lacI
   7262..7541    -  CDS            TcR (fragment): tetracycline efflux protein; tet; confers resistance to tetracycline
   7567..2       +  promoter       T7 promoter (across the origin): promoter for bacteriophage T7 RNA polymerase
>Addgene plasmid #171083 | pETDuet-TFIIE | addgene full sequence | sequence record 335640 | Addgene NGS Result
GGGGAATTGTGAGCGGATAACAATTCCCCTCTAGAAATAATTTTGTTTAACTTTAAGAAGGAGATATACC
ATGGGCAGCAGCCATCACCATCATCACCACAGCCAGGATCCGAATTCGAGCTCGGCGCGCCTGCAGGTCG
AC
[1317 nt withheld, positions 143-1459]
TGAGCGGCCGCATAATGCTTAAGTCGAACAGAAAGTAATCGTATTGTACACGGCCGCATAATCGAAATTA
ATACGACTCACTATAGGGGAATTGTGAGCGGATAACAATTCCCCATCTTAGTATATTAGTTAAGTATAAG
AAGGAGATATACATATGGCAGATCTCAATTGGATATCAATGGATCCAAGCCTGTTGAGAGAAAGGGAGCT
GTTCAAAAAACGAGCTCTTTCTACTCCTGTAGTAGAAAAACGTTCAGCATCTTCTGAGTCATCATCATCA
TCGTCAAAGAAGAAGAAAACAAAGGTAGAACATGGAGGATCGTCAGGCTCTAAACAAAATTCTGATCATA
GCAATGGATCATTTAACTTGAAAGCTTTGTCAGGAAGCTCTGGATATAAGTTTGGTGTTCTTGCTAAGAT
TGTGAATTACATGAAGACACGGCATCAGCGAGGAGATACGCATCCTCTAACCTTAGATGAAATTTTGGAT
GAAACACAACATTTAGATATTGGACTCAAGCAGAAACAATGGCTAATGACTGAGGCTTTAGTCAACAATC
CCAAAATTGAAGTAATAGATGGGAAGTATGCTTTCAAGCCCAAGTACAACGTGAGAGATAAGAAGGCCCT
ACTTAGGCTCTTAGATCAGCATGACCAGCGAGGATTAGGAGGAATTCTTTTAGAAGACATAGAAGAAGCA
CTGCCCAATTCCCAGAAAGCTGTCAAGGCTTTGGGGGACCAGATACTATTTGTAAATCGTCCCGATAAGA
AGAAAATACTTTTCTTCAATGATAAGAGCTGTCAGTTTTCTGTGGATGAAGAATTTCAGAAACTGTGGAG
GAGTGTCACTGTAGATTCCATGGACGAGGAGAAAATTGAAGAATATCTGAAGCGACAGGGTATTTCTTCC
ATGCAGGAATCTGGACCAAAGAAAGTGGCCCCTATTCAGAGAAGGAAAAAGCCTGCTTCACAGAAAAAGC
GACGCTTTAAGACTCATAACGAACACTTGGCTGGAGTGCTGAAGGATTACTCTGACATTACTTCCAGCAA
ATAGGGTACCCTCGAGTCTGGTAAAGAAACCGCTGCTGCGAAATTTGAACGCCAGCACATGGACTCGTCT
ACTAGCGCAGCTTAATTAACCTAGGCTGCTGCCACCGCTGAGCAATAACTAGCATAACCCCTTGGGGCCT
CTAAACGGGTCTTGAGGGGTTTTTTGCTGAAAGGAGGAACTATATCCGGATTGGCGAATGGG
[124 nt withheld, positions 2712-2835]
C
[91 nt withheld, positions 2837-2927]
A
[49 nt withheld, positions 2929-2977]
CCTTTGACGTTGGAGTCCACGTTCTTT
[37 nt withheld, positions 3005-3041]
ACCCTATCTCGGTCTATTCTTTTGATTTATAAGGGATTTTGCCGATTTCGGCCTATTGGTTAAAAAATGA
GCTGATTTAACAAAAATTTAACGCGAATTTTAACAAAATATTAACGTTTACAATTTCTGGCGGCACGATG
GCATGAGATTATCAAAAAGGATCTTCACCTAGATCCTTTTAAATTAAAAATGAAGTTTTAAATCAATCTA
AAGTATATATGAGTAAACTTGGTCTGACAGTTACCAATGCTTAATCAGTGAGGCACCTATCTCAGCGATC
TGTCTATTTCGTTCATCCATAGTTGCCTGACTCCCCGTCGTGTAGATAACTACGATACGGGAGGGCTTAC
CATCTGGCCCCAGTGCTGCAATGATACCGCGAGACCCACGCTCACCGGCTCCAGATTTATCAGCAATAAA
CCAGCCAGCCGGAAGGGCCGAGCGCAGAAGTGGTCCTGCAACTTTATCCGCCTCCATCCAGTCTATTAAT
TGTTGCCGGGAAGCTAGAGTAAGTAGTTCGCCAGTTAATAGTTTGCGCAACGTTGTTGCCATTGCTACAG
GCATCGTGGTGTCACGCTCGTCGTTTGGTATGGCTTCATTCAGCTCCGGTTCCCAACGATCAAGGCGAGT
TACATGATCCCCCATGTTGTGCAAAAAAGCGGTTAGCTCCTTCGGTCCTCCGATCGTTGTCAGAAGTAAG
TTGGCCGCAGTGTTATCACTCATGGTTATGGCAGCACTGCATAATTCTCTTACTGTCATGCCATCCGTAA
GATGCTTTTCTGTGACTGGTGAGTACTCAACCAAGTCATTCTGAGAATAGTGTATGCGGCGACCGAGTTG
CTCTTGCCCGGCGTCAATACGGGATAATACCGCGCCACATAGCAGAACTTTAAAAGTGCTCATCATTGGA
AAACGTTCTTCGGGGCGAAAACTCTCAAGGATCTTACCGCTGTTGAGATCCAGTTCGATGTAACCCACTC
GTGCACCCAACTGATCTTCAGCATCTTTTACTTTCACCAGCGTTTCTGGGTGAGCAAAAACAGGAAGGCA
AAATGCCGCAAAAAAGGGAATAAGGGCGACACGGAAATGTTGAATACTCATACTCTTCCTTTTTCAATCA
TGATTGAAGCATTTATCAGGGTTATTGTCTCATGAGCGGATACATATTTGAATGTATTTAGAAAAATAAA
CAAATAGGTCATGACCAAAATCCCTTAACGTGAGTTTTCGTTCCACTGAGCGTCAGACCCCGTAGAAAAG
ATCAAAGGATCTTCTTGAGATCCTTTTTTTCTGCGCGTAATCTGCTGCTTGCAAACAAAAAAACCACCGC
TACCAGCGGTGGTTTGTTTGCCGGATCAAGAGCTACCAACTCTTTTTCCGAAGGTAACTGGCTTCAGCAG
AGCGCAGATACCAAATACTGTCCTTCTAGTGTAGCCGTAGTTAGGCCACCACTTCAAGAACTCTGTAGCA
CCGCCTACATACCTCGCTCTGCTAATCCTGTTACCAGTGGCTGCTGCCAGTGGCGATAAGTCGTGTCTTA
CCGGGTTGGACTCAAGACGATAGTTACCGGATAAGGCGCAGCGGTCGGGCTGAACGGGGGGTTCGTGCAC
ACAGCCCAGCTTGGAGCGAACGACCTACACCGAACTGAGATACCTACAGCGTGAGCTATGAGAAAGCGCC
ACGCTTCCCGAAGGGAGAAAGGCGGACAGGTATCCGGTAAGCGGCAGGGTCGGAACAGGAGAGCGCACGA
GGGAGCTTCCAGGGGGAAACGCCTGGTATCTTTATAGTCCTGTCGGGTTTCGCCACCTCTGACTTGAGCG
TCGATTTTTGTGATGCTCGTCAGGGGGGCGGAGCCTATGGAAAAACGCCAGCAACGCGGCCTTTTTACGG
TTCCTGGCCTTTTGCTGGCCTTTTGCTCACATGTTCTTTCCTGCGTTATCCCCTGATTCTGTGGATAACC
GTATTACCGCCTTTGAGTGAGCTGATACCGCTCGCCGCAGCCGAACGACCGAGCGCAGCGAGTCAGTGAG
CGAGGAAGCGGAAGAGCGCCTGATGCGGTATTTTCTCCTTACGCATCTGTGCGGTATTTCACACCGCAAT
GGTGCACTCTCAGTACAATCTGCTCTGATGCCGCATAGTTAAGCCAGTATACACTCCGCTATCGCTACGT
GACTGGGTCATGGCTGCGCCCCGACACCCGCCAACACCCGCTGACGCGCCCTGACGGGCTTGTCTGCTCC
CGGCATCCGCTTACAGACAAGCTGTGACCGTCTCCGGGAGCTGCATGTGTCAGAGGTTTTCACCGTCATC
ACCGAAACGCGCGAGGCAGCTGCGGTAAAGCTCATCAGCGTGGTCGTGAAGCGATTCACAGATGTCTGCC
TGTTCATCCGCGTCCAGCTCGTTGAGTTTCTCCAGAAGCGTTAATGTCTGGCTTCTGATAAAGCGGGCCA
TGTTAAGGGCGGTTTTTTCCTGTTTGGTCACTGATGCCTCCGTGTAAGGGGGATTTCTGTTCATGGGGGT
AATGATACCGATGAAACGAGAGAGGATGCTCACGATACGGGTTACTGATGATGAACATGCCCGGTTACTG
GAACGTTGTGAGGGTAAACAACTGGCGGTATGGATGCGGCGGGACCAGAGAAAAATCACTCAGGGTCAAT
GCCAGCGCTTCGTTAATACAGATGTAGGTGTTCCACAGGGTAGCCAGCAGCATCCTGCGATGCAGATCCG
GAACATAATGGTGCAGGGCGCTGACTTCCGCGTTTCCAGACTTTACGAAACACGGAAACCGAAGACCATT
CATGTTGTTGCTCAGGTCGCAGACGTTTTGCAGCAGCAGTCGCTTCACGTTCGCTCGCGTATCGGTGATT
CATTCTGCTAACCAGTAAGGCAACCCCGCCAGCCTAGCCGGGTCCTCAACGACAGGAGCACGATCATGCT
AGTCATGCCCCGCGCCCACCGGAAGGAGCTGACTGGGTTGAAGGCTCTCAAGGGCATCGGTCGAGATCCC
GGTGCCTAATGAGTGAGCTAACTTACATTAATTGCGTTGCGCTCACTGCCCGCTTTCCAGTCGGGAAACC
TGTCGTGCCAGCTGCATTAATGAATCGGCCAACGCGCGGGGAGAGGCGGTTTGCGTATTGGGCGCCAGGG
TGGTTTTTCTTTTCACCAGTGAGACGGGCAACAGCTGATTGCCCTTCACCGCCTGGCCCTGAGAGAGTTG
CAGCAAGCGGTCCACGCTGGTTTGCCCCAGCAGGCGAAAATCCTGTTTGATGGTGGTTAACGGCGGGATA
TAACATGAGCTGTCTTCGGTATCGTCGTATCCCACTACCGAGATGTCCGCACCAACGCGCAGCCCGGACT
CGGTAATGGCGCGCATTGCGCCCAGCGCCATCTGATCGTTGGCAACCAGCATCGCAGTGGGAACGATGCC
CTCATTCAGCATTTGCATGGTTTGTTGAAAACCGGACATGGCACTCCAGTCGCCTTCCCGTTCCGCTATC
GGCTGAATTTGATTGCGAGTGAGATATTTATGCCAGCCAGCCAGACGCAGACGCGCCGAGACAGAACTTA
ATGGGCCCGCTAACAGCGCGATTTGCTGGTGACCCAATGCGACCAGATGCTCCACGCCCAGTCGCGTACC
GTCTTCATGGGAGAAAATAATACTGTTGATGGGTGTCTGGTCAGAGACATCAAGAAATAACGCCGGAACA
TTAGTGCAGGCAGCTTCCACAGCAATGGCATCCTGGTCATCCAGCGGATAGTTAATGATCAGCCCACTGA
CGCGTTGCGCGAGAAGATTGTGCACCGCCGCTTTACAGGCTTCGACGCCGCTTCGTTCTACCATCGACAC
CACCACGCTGGCACCCAGTTGATCGGCGCGAGATTTAATCGCCGCGACAATTTGCGACGGCGCGTGCAGG
GCCAGACTGGAGGTGGCAACGCCAATCAGCAACGACTGTTTGCCCGCCAGTTGTTGTGCCACGCGGTTGG
GAATGTAATTCAGCTCCGCCATCGCCGCTTCCACTTTTTCCCGCGTTTTCGCAGAAACGTGGCTGGCCTG
GTTCACCACGCGGGAAACGGTCTGATAAGAGACACCGGCATACTCTGCGACATCGTATAACGTTACTGGT
TTCACATTCACCACCCTGAATTGACTCTCTTCCGGGCGCTATCATGCCATACCGCGAAAGGTTTTGCGCC
ATTCGATGGTGTCCGGGATCTCGACGCTCTCCCTTATGCGACTCCTGCATTAGGAAGCAGCCCAGTAGTA
GGTTGAGGCCGTTGAGCACCGCCGCCGCAAGGAATGGTGCATGCAAGGAGATGGCGCCCAACAGTCCCCC
GGCCACGGGGCCTGCCACCATACCCACGCCGAAACAAGCGCTCATGAGCCCGAAGTGGCGAGCCCGATCT
TCCCCATCGGTGATGTCGGCGATATAGGCGCCAGCAACCGCACCTGTGGCGCCGGTGATGCCGGCCACGA
TGCGTCCGGCGTAGAGGATCGAGATCGATCTCGATCCCGCGAAATTAATACGACTCACTATA
